Addgene plasmid #67366: pDSHA-ARFRP1-Myc
Purpose: Mammalian expression of hArfrp with C-term Myc tag
Depositing lab: Richard Kahn. Depositing organization: Emory University. Publication: Tool box: Plasmids for the expression or knockdown of human ARF Family GTPases (ARF/ARL/SAR) and their co-expression in bacteria with N-myristoyltransferases. Kerr SC, Kahn RA. Cell Logist. 2015 Sep 21;5(3):e1090523. doi: 10.1080/21592799.2015.1090523. eCollection 2015 Jul-Sep. PubMed 27057421.
Backbone
  Vector backbone: pDS_Myc-X
  Vector type: Mammalian Expression
  Selectable markers: Neomycin (select with G418)
Growth in bacteria
  Bacterial resistance: Kanamycin, 50 μg/mL
  Growth temperature: 37°C
  Growth strain: DH5alpha
  Copy number: High Copy
Gene/Insert
  Gene/Insert name: ARFRP1 (alt name: pRK19n-Myc)
  Species: H. sapiens (human)
  Entrez Gene: ARFRP1 (a.k.a. ARL18, ARP, Arp1)
  Promoter: CMV
  Tag / fusion protein: Myc (C terminal on backbone)
  Cloning method: Gateway Cloning
  Sequencing primers: 5′ CMV-F; 3′ T7
Terms and licenses: Academic/Nonprofit Terms; Industry Terms: Not Available to Industry
How to cite: pDSHA-ARFRP1-Myc was a gift from Richard Kahn (Addgene plasmid # 67366 ; http://n2t.net/addgene:67366 ; RRID:Addgene_67366)
