[The description below was written by a language model from this plasmid's Addgene catalogue record.]
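Description:
pDSHA-ARFRP1-Myc is a mammalian expression plasmid built on the pDS_Myc-X backbone for producing human ARFRP1 (ARF-related protein 1, also known as ARL18 or ARP), a member of the ARF family of small regulatory GTPases. The open reading frame was introduced by Gateway recombination cloning and sits downstream of the CMV promoter, a strong constitutive viral promoter that drives high-level transcription in most commonly used mammalian cell lines. The backbone supplies a Myc epitope fused to the C terminus of the protein, so the expressed ARFRP1 can be detected or immunoprecipitated with anti-Myc antibodies without needing a protein-specific reagent. Although the plasmid name contains "HA", the record lists only the Myc tag, so the presence of any HA epitope cannot be confirmed from the available information.

In bacteria the plasmid is maintained at high copy number under kanamycin selection. In mammalian cells it carries a neomycin resistance marker, allowing G418 selection of stably transfected populations in addition to transient expression. No feature table is provided, so details such as the origin of replication, polyadenylation signal and the promoter driving the resistance cassette are not stated. A T7 primer site is listed for sequencing from the 3′ side of the insert.

The construct belongs to a published toolbox of plasmids for expressing or knocking down human ARF, ARL and SAR family GTPases. It is suited to studies of ARFRP1 localisation, interactions and function in cultured mammalian cells.
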