>Addgene plasmid #67366 | pDSHA-ARFRP1-Myc | addgene partial sequence | sequence record 119409 | T7 5'-TAATACGACTCACTATAGGG-3'
ATTAAGGTACCGGGCCCTACAGATCCTCTTCAGAGATGAGTTTCTGCTCCATCTCGAATCGAACCACTTT
GTACAAGAAAGCTGGGTCCGTGATGTCCCTCTGCCGCGGCGGCCGGTGCACATTCCGCACGACACACTTC
ACCATCCACTCGATGCCCTCGCGCACCCCTTTGCCTGTGAGGGCCGAGCAGGCCTGGGTCAGGCAATCGC
GCCTGCCGATCTTGCTGGTGCAGTCGCTGAAGGCCGTCTTGATGTCAGGGATTGAGAGGCACGTCTCCAC
ATCCTGCTTGTTGGCCAGCACCAAGACGGGGACACCGCACAGCGCCTCGCTGGTCACCACCTTCTCAAAC
GCCTGCTTGGACTCAGCCAGCCTCTCCTCGTCGGTGGAGTCAATGACGTAGATGACGCCGTGACACTCCG
CATAATACTTGTCCCACAAAGACTGCAGCTCTTCCTGCCCTCCTAAGTCCCAGAACATGAGCCGAGCCTT
TCCCACATCCACAGTGCCGATGTTTAGGCCCACGGTGGTGGTGATTTTGGATAGACTCATCCCCTTGTAG
TTCTTGTTAAATCGGGTTTTCGACTGCTCCAGGAAGGTCGTCTTCCCAGCATTGTCCAGGCCCAGGATCA
GGATGCAGTACTCGTCCTTCTGAAACATGTACTTGTACAAGCCCGACAGCAGCGTGTACATGGTTCTATC
TCCTTCTAAGCCTGCTTTTTTGTACAAACTTGTTTGATTCGAGTGTCGACGGTATCGATAAGCTTGATAT
CGAATTCCTGCAGCCCGGGGGATCCGCCCGGGCTAGAGCGGCCGCCACCGCGGTGGAGCTCCAGCTTTTG
TTCCCTTTAGTGAGGGTTAATTTCGAGCTTGGCGTAATCGCTAGCGGATCTGACGGTTCACTAAACCAGC
TCTGCTTATATAGACCTCCCACCGTACACGCCTACGGCCAATT
